Addgene plasmid #80424: pDNR-SpCas9-Gem
Purpose: Used for in vitro transcription of SpCas9-Gem mRNA. Cas9 is fused to Geminin peptide and is degraded during G0/G1 phases of the cell-cycle to minimize indels caused by non-homologous end joining
Depositing lab: Sara Howden & Melissa Little. Depositing organization: Murdoch Children's Research Institute. Publication: A Cas9 Variant for Efficient Generation of Indel-Free Knockin or Gene-Corrected Human Pluripotent Stem Cells. Howden SE, McColl B, Glaser A, Vadolas J, Petrou S, Little MH, Elefanty AG, Stanley EG. Stem Cell Reports. 2016 Sep 13;7(3):508-17. doi: 10.1016/j.stemcr.2016.07.001. Epub 2016 Aug 4. PubMed 27499201.
Backbone
  Vector backbone: pDNR-Dual
  Backbone manufacturer: Clontech
  Vector type: CRISPR
Growth in bacteria
  Bacterial resistance: Ampicillin, 100 μg/mL
  Growth temperature: 37°C
  Growth strain: DH5alpha
  Growth instructions: May get better pDNA yield if grown at 30 degrees
  Copy number: Low Copy
Gene/Insert
  Gene/Insert name: SpCas9-Gem
  Species: S.pyogenes
  Insert size (bp): 4479
  Mutation: codon optimized for human
  Promoter: T7
  Tag / fusion protein: Geminin (C terminal on insert)
  Cloning method: Unknown
  Sequencing primers: 5′ taatacgactcactatag
Terms and licenses: Academic/Nonprofit Terms; Industry Terms: Not Available to Industry
How to cite: pDNR-SpCas9-Gem was a gift from Sara Howden & Melissa Little (Addgene plasmid # 80424 ; http://n2t.net/addgene:80424 ; RRID:Addgene_80424)
