[The description below was written by a language model from this plasmid's Addgene catalogue record and pLannotate feature annotations shown in this document.]
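Description:
pDNR-SpCas9-Gem is a 10,149-bp bacterial plasmid built on the Clontech pDNR-Dual donor backbone and catalogued as a CRISPR vector. It serves as a template for in vitro transcription rather than for direct expression in mammalian cells. It is propagated in E. coli under ampicillin selection through an AmpR (β-lactamase) cassette and carries a ColE1/pUC-type origin. The feature annotation calls this origin high-copy, whereas the catalogue entry lists the plasmid as low copy. The backbone retains characteristic donor-vector elements: a loxP site, a chloramphenicol acetyltransferase gene with a fragment of its promoter and a lambda t0 terminator, the Bacillus subtilis sacB counter-selection gene with its own promoter, and a 6xHN affinity-tag sequence. An f1 origin and fragments of lacZα, an SV40 promoter and a bGH poly(A) signal are also present; these appear to be carry-over sequences and have no stated role here.

The payload is a human codon-optimised Streptococcus pyogenes Cas9 open reading frame placed directly downstream of a bacteriophage T7 promoter. Its C-terminus is fused to a fragment of human Geminin, giving a recorded insert of about 4.5 kb, and an HSV TK polyadenylation signal lies just after the fusion. T7 RNA polymerase can transcribe this cassette to produce SpCas9-Gem mRNA. Geminin is naturally destroyed in a cell-cycle-dependent manner, and the fused peptide causes Cas9 to be degraded during G0/G1. Nuclease activity is thereby confined to the phases when homology-directed repair is available, which reduces indels arising from non-homologous end joining. The associated work applied this variant to generating indel-free knock-in or gene-corrected human pluripotent stem cells.
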