Features (pLannotate 1.2.2; 18 found; start..end, strand, type, name):
     60..95      +  CDS            6xHN: 6x(His-Asn) affinity tag
    131..225     -  terminator     lambda t0 terminator: transcription terminator from phage lambda
    249..905     -  CDS            cat: CAT_ECOLX - Experimental evidence at protein level: Swiss-Prot protein existence level 1. This enzyme is an effector of chloramphenicol resistance in bacteria. From Escherichia coli. This protein is used as a marker in many commonly used cloning vectors, such as pACYC184.
    906..928     -  promoter       cat promoter (fragment): promoter of the E. coli cat gene encoding chloramphenicol acetyltransferase
    934..967     +  protein_bind   loxP: Cre-mediated recombination occurs in the 8-bp core sequence (GCATACAT). Cre recombinase
    982..1427    +  promoter       sacB promoter: sacR; sacB promoter and control region
   1428..2846    +  CDS            sacB: SACB_BACSU - Experimental evidence at protein level: Swiss-Prot protein existence level 1. From Bacillus subtilis (strain 168).
   2917..3021    +  promoter       AmpR promoter: bla
   3022..3882    +  CDS            AmpR: β-lactamase; bla; confers resistance to ampicillin, carbenicillin, and related antibiotics
   4053..4641    +  rep_origin     ori: high-copy-number ColE1/pMB1/pBR322/pUC origin of replication
   4757..4774    -  CDS            lacZα (fragment): LacZα fragment of β-galactosidase; lacZ fragment
   4782..4800    +  promoter       T7 promoter: promoter for bacteriophage T7 RNA polymerase
   4828..8931    +  CDS            cas9: CAS9_STRP1 - Also known as csn1 From Streptococcus pyogenes serotype M1.
   8977..9306    +  CDS            GMNN (fragment): GEMI_HUMAN - Experimental evidence at protein level: Swiss-Prot protein existence level 1. Inhibits DNA replication by preventing the incorporation of MCM complex into pre-replication complex (pre-RC) (PubMed:9635433, PubMed:14993212, PubMed:20129055, PubMed:24064211). It is degraded during the mitotic phase of the cell cycle (PubMed:9635433, PubMed:14993212, PubMed:24064211). Its destruction at the metaphase- anaphase transition permits replication in the succeeding cell cycle (PubMed:9635433, PubMed:14993212, PubMed:24064211). Inhibits histone acetyltransferase activity of KAT7/HBO1 in a CDT
   9393..9441    +  polyA_signal   HSV TK poly(A) signal: herpes simplex virus thymidine kinase polyadenylation signal (Cole and Stacy, 1985)
   9532..9548    -  polyA_signal   bGH poly(A) signal (fragment): bovine growth hormone polyadenylation signal
   9643..10071   +  rep_origin     f1 ori (sequence partly withheld): f1 bacteriophage origin of replication; arrow indicates direction of (+) strand synthesis
  10076..10149   +  promoter       SV40 promoter (fragment): SV40 enhancer and early promoter
>Addgene plasmid #80424 | pDNR-SpCas9-Gem | depositor full sequence | sequence record 151441 | pDNR-SpCas9-Gem sequence 10149 bps
GGATCCGCTCGAGAAGCTTTCTAGACCATTCGTTTGGCGCGCGGGCCCAGGTAAGTGGTCATAATCATAA
TCATAATCATAATCATAATCACAACTAGCCTAGGAGATCCTGGTCATGACTAGTGCTTGGATTCTCACCA
ATAAAAAACGCCCGGCGGCAACCGAGCGTTCTGAACAAATCCAGATGGAGTTCTGAGGTCATTACTGGAT
CTATCAACAGGAGTCCAAGCGAGCTCGATATCAAATTACGCCCCGCCCTGCCACTCATCGCAGTACTGTT
GTAATTCATTAAGCATTCTGCCGACATGGAAGCCATCACAAACGGCATGATGAACCTGAATCGCCAGCGG
CATCAGCACCTTGTCGCCTTGCGTATAATATTTGCCCATGGTGAAAACGGGGGCGAAGAAGTTGTCCATA
TTGGCCACGTTTAAATCAAAACTGGTGAAACTCACCCAGGGATTGGCTGAGACGAAAAACATATTCTCAA
TAAACCCTTTAGGGAAATAGGCCAGGTTTTCACCGTAACACGCCACATCTTGCGAATATATGTGTAGAAA
CTGCCGGAAATCGTCGTGGTATTCACTCCAGAGCGATGAAAACGTTTCAGTTTGCTCATGGAAAACGGTG
TAACAAGGGTGAACACTATCCCATATCACCAGCTCACCGTCTTTCATTGCCATACGAAATTCCGGATGAG
CATTCATCAGGCGGGCAAGAATGTGAATAAAGGCCGGATAAAACTTGTGCTTATTTTTCTTTACGGTCTT
TAAAAAGGCCGTAATATCCAGCTGAACGGTCTGGTTATAGGTACATTGAGCAACTGACTGAAATGCCTCA
AAATGTTCTTTACGATGCCATTGGGATATATCAACGGTGGTATATCCAGTGATTTTTTTCTCCATTTTAG
CTTCCTTAGCTCCTGAAAGATCCATAACTTCGTATAGCATACATTATACGAAGTTATGCGGCCGCGACGT
CCACATATACCTGCCGTTCACTATTATTTAGTGAAATGAGATATTATGATATTTTCTGAATTGTGATTAA
AAAGGCAACTTTATGCCCATGCAACAGAAACTATAAAAAATACAGAGAATGAAAAGAAACAGATAGATTT
TTTAGTTCTTTAGGCCCGTAGTCTGCAAATCCTTTTATGATTTTCTATCAAACAAAAGAGGAAAATAGAC
CAGTTGCAATCCAAACGAGAGTCTAATAGAATGAGGTCGAAAAGTAAATCGCGCGGGTTTGTTACTGATA
AAGCAGGCAAGACCTAAAATGTGTAAAGGGCAAAGTGTATACTTTGGCGTCACCCCTTACATATTTTAGG
TCTTTTTTTATTGTGCGTAACTAACTTGCCATCTTCAAACAGGAGGGCTGGAAGAAGCAGACCGCTAACA
CAGTACATAAAAAAGGAGACATGAACGATGAACATCAAAAAGTTTGCAAAACAAGCAACAGTATTAACCT
TTACTACCGCACTGCTGGCAGGAGGCGCAACTCAAGCGTTTGCGAAAGAAACGAACCAAAAGCCATATAA
GGAAACATACGGCATTTCCCATATTACACGCCATGATATGCTGCAAATCCCTGAACAGCAAAAAAATGAA
AAATATCAAGTTCCTGAGTTCGATTCGTCCACAATTAAAAATATCTCTTCTGCAAAAGGCCTGGACGTTT
GGGACAGCTGGCCATTACAAAACGCTGACGGCACTGTCGCAAACTATCACGGCTACCACATCGTCTTTGC
ATTAGCCGGAGATCCTAAAAATGCGGATGACACATCGATTTACATGTTCTATCAAAAAGTCGGCGAAACT
TCTATTGACAGCTGGAAAAACGCTGGCCGCGTCTTTAAAGACAGCGACAAATTCGATGCAAATGATTCTA
TCCTAAAAGACCAAACACAAGAATGGTCAGGTTCAGCCACATTTACATCTGACGGAAAAATCCGTTTATT
CTACACTGATTTCTCCGGTAAACATTACGGCAAACAAACACTGACAACTGCACAAGTTAACGTATCAGCA
TCAGACAGCTCTTTGAACATCAACGGTGTAGAGGATTATAAATCAATCTTTGACGGTGACGGAAAAACGT
ATCAAAATGTACAGCAGTTCATCGATGAAGGCAACTACAGCTCAGGCGACAACCATACGCTGAGAGATCC
TCACTACGTAGAAGATAAAGGCCACAAATACTTAGTATTTGAAGCAAACACTGGAACTGAAGATGGCTAC
CAAGGCGAAGAATCTTTATTTAACAAAGCATACTATGGCAAAAGCACATCATTCTTCCGTCAAGAAAGTC
AAAAACTTCTGCAAAGCGATAAAAAACGCACGGCTGAGTTAGCAAACGGCGCTCTCGGTATGATTGAGCT
AAACGATGATTACACACTGAAAAAAGTGATGAAACCGCTGATTGCATCTAACACAGTAACAGATGAAATT
GAACGCGCGAACGTCTTTAAAATGAACGGCAAATGGTACCTGTTCACTGACTCCCGCGGATCAAAAATGA
CGATTGACGGCATTACGTCTAACGATATTTACATGCTTGGTTATGTTTCTAATTCTTTAACTGGCCCATA
CAAGCCGCTGAACAAAACTGGCCTTGTGTTAAAAATGGATCTTGATCCTAACGATGTAACCTTTACTTAC
TCACACTTCGCTGTACCTCAAGCGAAAGGAAACAATGTCGTGATTACAAGCTATATGACAAACAGAGGAT
TCTACGCAGACAAACAATCAACGTTTGCGCCTAGCTTCCTGCTGAACATCAAAGGCAAGAAAACATCTGT
TGTCAAAGACAGCATCCTTGAACAAGGACAATTAACAGTTAACAAATAAAAACGCAAAAGAAAATGCCGA
TATCCTATTGGCATTGACGTCAGGTGGCACTTTTCGGGGAAATGTGCGCGGAACCCCTATTTGTTTATTT
TTCTAAATACATTCAAATATGTATCCGCTCATGAGACAATAACCCTGATAAATGCTTCAATAATATTGAA
AAAGGAAGAGTATGAGTATTCAACATTTCCGTGTCGCCCTTATTCCCTTTTTTGCGGCATTTTGCCTTCC
TGTTTTTGCTCACCCAGAAACGCTGGTGAAAGTAAAAGATGCTGAAGATCAGTTGGGTGCACGAGTGGGT
TACATCGAACTGGATCTCAACAGCGGTAAGATCCTTGAGAGTTTTCGCCCCGAAGAACGTTTTCCAATGA
TGAGCACTTTTAAAGTTCTGCTATGTGGCGCGGTATTATCCCGTATTGACGCCGGGCAAGAGCAACTCGG
TCGCCGCATACACTATTCTCAGAATGACTTGGTTGAGTACTCACCAGTCACAGAAAAGCATCTTACGGAT
GGCATGACAGTAAGAGAATTATGCAGTGCTGCCATAACCATGAGTGATAACACTGCGGCCAACTTACTTC
TGACAACGATCGGAGGACCGAAGGAGCTAACCGCTTTTTTGCACAACATGGGGGATCATGTAACTCGCCT
TGATCGTTGGGAACCGGAGCTGAATGAAGCCATACCAAACGACGAGCGTGACACCACGATGCCTGTAGCA
ATGGCAACAACGTTGCGCAAACTATTAACTGGCGAACTACTTACTCTAGCTTCCCGGCAACAATTAATAG
ACTGGATGGAGGCGGATAAAGTTGCAGGACCACTTCTGCGCTCGGCCCTTCCGGCTGGCTGGTTTATTGC
TGATAAATCTGGAGCCGGTGAGCGTGGGTCTCGCGGTATCATTGCAGCACTGGGGCCAGATGGTAAGCCC
TCCCGTATCGTAGTTATCTACACGACGGGGAGTCAGGCAACTATGGATGAACGAAATAGACAGATCGCTG
AGATAGGTGCCTCACTGATTAAGCATTGGTAACTGTCAGACCAAGTTTACTCATATATACTTTAGATTGA
TTTAAAACTTCATTTTTAATTTAAAAGGATCTAGGTGAAGATCCTTTTTGATAATCTCATGACCAAAATC
CCTTAACGTGAGTTTTCGTTCCACTGAGCGTCAGACCCCGTAGAAAAGATCAAAGGATCTTCTTGAGATC
CTTTTTTTCTGCGCGTAATCTGCTGCTTGCAAACAAAAAAACCACCGCTACCAGCGGTGGTTTGTTTGCC
GGATCAAGAGCTACCAACTCTTTTTCCGAAGGTAACTGGCTTCAGCAGAGCGCAGATACCAAATACTGTT
CTTCTAGTGTAGCCGTAGTTAGGCCACCACTTCAAGAACTCTGTAGCACCGCCTACATACCTCGCTCTGC
TAATCCTGTTACCAGTGGCTGCTGCCAGTGGCGATAAGTCGTGTCTTACCGGGTTGGACTCAAGACGATA
GTTACCGGATAAGGCGCAGCGGTCGGGCTGAACGGGGGGTTCGTGCACACAGCCCAGCTTGGAGCGAACG
ACCTACACCGAACTGAGATACCTACAGCGTGAGCTATGAGAAAGCGCCACGCTTCCCGAAGGGAGAAAGG
CGGACAGGTATCCGGTAAGCGGCAGGGTCGGAACAGGAGAGCGCACGAGGGAGCTTCCAGGGGGAAACGC
CTGGTATCTTTATAGTCCTGTCGGGTTTCGCCACCTCTGACTTGAGCGTCGATTTTTGTGATGCTCGTCA
GGGGGGCGGAGCCTATGGAAAAACGCCAGCAACGCGGCCTTTTTACGGTTCCTGGCCTTTTGCTGGCCTT
TTGCTCACATGTTCTTTCCTGCGTTATCCCCTGATTCTGTGGATAACCGTATTACCGCCTTACGCGTGTA
AAACGACGGCCAGTAGATCTGTAATACGACTCACTATAGGGCGCTAGAGGATCGAACCCTTGCCACCATG
GACAAGAAGTACTCCATTGGGCTCGATATCGGCACAAACAGCGTCGGCTGGGCCGTCATTACGGACGAGT
ACAAGGTGCCGAGCAAAAAATTCAAAGTTCTGGGCAATACCGATCGCCACAGCATAAAGAAGAACCTCAT
TGGCGCCCTCCTGTTCGACTCCGGGGAGACGGCCGAAGCCACGCGGCTCAAAAGAACAGCACGGCGCAGA
TATACCCGCAGAAAGAATCGGATCTGCTACCTGCAGGAGATCTTTAGTAATGAGATGGCTAAGGTGGATG
ACTCTTTCTTCCATAGGCTGGAGGAGTCCTTTTTGGTGGAGGAGGATAAAAAGCACGAGCGCCACCCAAT
CTTTGGCAATATCGTGGACGAGGTGGCGTACCATGAAAAGTACCCAACCATATATCATCTGAGGAAGAAG
CTTGTAGACAGTACTGATAAGGCTGACTTGCGGTTGATCTATCTCGCGCTGGCGCATATGATCAAATTTC
GGGGACACTTCCTCATCGAGGGGGACCTGAACCCAGACAACAGCGATGTCGACAAACTCTTTATCCAACT
GGTTCAGACTTACAATCAGCTTTTCGAAGAGAACCCGATCAACGCATCCGGAGTTGACGCCAAAGCAATC
CTGAGCGCTAGGCTGTCCAAATCCCGGCGGCTCGAAAACCTCATCGCACAGCTCCCTGGGGAGAAGAAGA
ACGGCCTGTTTGGTAATCTTATCGCCCTGTCACTCGGGCTGACCCCCAACTTTAAATCTAACTTCGACCT
GGCCGAAGATGCCAAGCTTCAACTGAGCAAAGACACCTACGATGATGATCTCGACAATCTGCTGGCCCAG
ATCGGCGACCAGTACGCAGACCTTTTTTTGGCGGCAAAGAACCTGTCAGACGCCATTCTGCTGAGTGATA
TTCTGCGAGTGAACACGGAGATCACCAAAGCTCCGCTGAGCGCTAGTATGATCAAGCGCTATGATGAGCA
CCACCAAGACTTGACTTTGCTGAAGGCCCTTGTCAGACAGCAACTGCCTGAGAAGTACAAGGAAATTTTC
TTCGATCAGTCTAAAAATGGCTACGCCGGATACATTGACGGCGGAGCAAGCCAGGAGGAATTTTACAAAT
TTATTAAGCCCATCTTGGAAAAAATGGACGGCACCGAGGAGCTGCTGGTAAAGCTTAACAGAGAAGATCT
GTTGCGCAAACAGCGCACTTTCGACAATGGAAGCATCCCCCACCAGATTCACCTGGGCGAACTGCACGCT
ATCCTCAGGCGGCAAGAGGATTTCTACCCCTTTTTGAAAGATAACAGGGAAAAGATTGAGAAAATCCTCA
CATTTCGGATACCCTACTATGTAGGCCCCCTCGCCCGGGGAAATTCCAGATTCGCGTGGATGACTCGCAA
ATCAGAAGAGACCATCACTCCCTGGAACTTCGAGGAAGTCGTGGATAAGGGGGCCTCTGCCCAGTCCTTC
ATCGAAAGGATGACTAACTTTGATAAAAATCTGCCTAACGAAAAGGTGCTTCCTAAACACTCTCTGCTGT
ACGAGTACTTCACAGTTTATAACGAGCTCACCAAGGTCAAATACGTCACAGAAGGGATGAGAAAGCCAGC
ATTCCTGTCTGGAGAGCAGAAGAAAGCTATCGTGGACCTCCTCTTCAAGACGAACCGGAAAGTTACCGTG
AAACAGCTCAAAGAAGACTATTTCAAAAAGATTGAATGTTTCGACTCTGTTGAAATCAGCGGAGTGGAGG
ATCGCTTCAACGCATCCCTGGGAACGTATCACGATCTCCTGAAAATCATTAAAGACAAGGACTTCCTGGA
CAATGAGGAGAACGAGGACATTCTTGAGGACATTGTCCTCACCCTTACGTTGTTTGAAGATAGGGAGATG
ATTGAAGAACGCTTGAAAACTTACGCTCATCTCTTCGACGACAAAGTCATGAAACAGCTCAAGAGGCGCC
GATATACAGGATGGGGGCGGCTGTCAAGAAAACTGATCAATGGGATCCGAGACAAGCAGAGTGGAAAGAC
AATCCTGGATTTTCTTAAGTCCGATGGATTTGCCAACCGGAACTTCATGCAGTTGATCCATGATGACTCT
CTCACCTTTAAGGAGGACATCCAGAAAGCACAAGTTTCTGGCCAGGGGGACAGTCTTCACGAGCACATCG
CTAATCTTGCAGGTAGCCCAGCTATCAAAAAGGGAATACTGCAGACCGTTAAGGTCGTGGATGAACTCGT
CAAAGTAATGGGAAGGCATAAGCCCGAGAATATCGTTATCGAGATGGCCCGAGAGAACCAAACTACCCAG
AAGGGACAGAAGAACAGTAGGGAAAGGATGAAGAGGATTGAAGAGGGTATAAAAGAACTGGGGTCCCAAA
TCCTTAAGGAACACCCAGTTGAAAACACCCAGCTTCAGAATGAGAAGCTCTACCTGTACTACCTGCAGAA
CGGCAGGGACATGTACGTGGATCAGGAACTGGACATCAATCGGCTCTCCGACTACGACGTGGATCATATC
GTGCCCCAGTCTTTTCTCAAAGATGATTCTATTGATAATAAAGTGTTGACAAGATCCGATAAAAATAGAG
GGAAGAGTGATAACGTCCCCTCAGAAGAAGTTGTCAAGAAAATGAAAAATTATTGGCGGCAGCTGCTGAA
CGCCAAACTGATCACACAACGGAAGTTCGATAATCTGACTAAGGCTGAACGAGGTGGCCTGTCTGAGTTG
GATAAAGCCGGCTTCATCAAAAGGCAGCTTGTTGAGACACGCCAGATCACCAAGCACGTGGCCCAAATTC
TCGATTCACGCATGAACACCAAGTACGATGAAAATGACAAACTGATTCGAGAGGTGAAAGTTATTACTCT
GAAGTCTAAGCTGGTCTCAGATTTCAGAAAGGACTTTCAGTTTTATAAGGTGAGAGAGATCAACAATTAC
CACCATGCGCATGATGCCTACCTGAATGCAGTGGTAGGCACTGCACTTATCAAAAAATATCCCAAGCTTG
AATCTGAATTTGTTTACGGAGACTATAAAGTGTACGATGTTAGGAAAATGATCGCAAAGTCTGAGCAGGA
AATAGGCAAGGCCACCGCTAAGTACTTCTTTTACAGCAATATTATGAATTTTTTCAAGACCGAGATTACA
CTGGCCAATGGAGAGATTCGGAAGCGACCACTTATCGAAACAAACGGAGAAACAGGAGAAATCGTGTGGG
ACAAGGGTAGGGATTTCGCGACAGTCCGGAAGGTCCTGTCCATGCCGCAGGTGAACATCGTTAAAAAGAC
CGAAGTACAGACCGGAGGCTTCTCCAAGGAAAGTATCCTCCCGAAAAGGAACAGCGACAAGCTGATCGCA
CGCAAAAAAGATTGGGACCCCAAGAAATACGGCGGATTCGATTCTCCTACAGTCGCTTACAGTGTACTGG
TTGTGGCCAAAGTGGAGAAAGGGAAGTCTAAAAAACTCAAAAGCGTCAAGGAACTGCTGGGCATCACAAT
CATGGAGCGATCAAGCTTCGAAAAAAACCCCATCGACTTTCTCGAGGCGAAAGGATATAAAGAGGTCAAA
AAAGACCTCATCATTAAGCTTCCCAAGTACTCTCTCTTTGAGCTTGAAAACGGCCGGAAACGAATGCTCG
CTAGTGCGGGCGAGCTGCAGAAAGGTAACGAGCTGGCACTGCCCTCTAAATACGTTAATTTCTTGTATCT
GGCCAGCCACTATGAAAAGCTCAAAGGGTCTCCCGAAGATAATGAGCAGAAGCAGCTGTTCGTGGAACAA
CACAAACACTACCTTGATGAGATCATCGAGCAAATAAGCGAATTCTCCAAAAGAGTGATCCTCGCCGACG
CTAACCTCGATAAGGTGCTTTCTGCTTACAATAAGCACAGGGATAAGCCCATCAGGGAGCAGGCAGAAAA
CATTATCCACTTGTTTACTCTGACCAACTTGGGCGCGCCTGCAGCCTTCAAGTACTTCGACACCACCATA
GACAGAAAGCGGTACACCTCTACAAAGGAGGTCCTGGACGCCACACTGATTCATCAGTCAATTACGGGGC
TCTATGAAACAAGAATCGACCTCTCTCAGCTCGGTGGAGACAGCAGGGCTGACAAGGGATATCCATCACA
CTGGCGGCCGCTCGAGATGAATCCCAGTATGAAGCAGAAACAAGAAGAAATCAAAGAGAATATAAAGAAT
AGTTCTGTCCCAAGAAGAACTCTGAAGATGATTCAGCCTTCTGCATCTGGATCTCTTGTTGGAAGAGAAA
ATGAGCTGTCCGCAGGCTTGTCCAAAAGGAAACATCGGAATGACCACTTAACATCTACAACTTCCAGCCC
TGGGGTTATTGTCCCAGAATCTAGTGAAAATAAAAATCTTGGAGGAGTCACCCAGGAGTCATTTGATCTT
ATGATTAAAGAAAATCCATCCTCTCAGTATTGGAAGGAAGTGGCAGAAAAACGGAGAAAGGCGCTGTAAT
CTACCGGTTAGTAATGAGTTTAAACGGGGGAGGCTAACTGAAACACGGAAGGAGACAATACCGGAAGGAA
CCCGCGCTATGACGGCAATAAAAAGACAGAATAAAACGCACGGGTGTTGGGTCGTTTGTTCATAAACGCG
GGGTTCGGTCCCAGGGCTGGCACTCTGTCGATACCCCACCGAGACCCCATTGGGGCCAATACGCCCGCGT
TTCTTCCTTTTCCCCACCCCACCCCCCAAGTTCGGGTGAAGGCCCAGGGCTCGCAGCCAACGTCGGGGCG
GCAGGCCCTGCCATAGCAGATCTGCGCAGCTGGGGCTCTAGGGGGTATCCCC
[124 nt withheld, positions 9643-9766]
C
[32 nt withheld, positions 9768-9799]
CA
[57 nt withheld, positions 9802-9858]
A
[49 nt withheld, positions 9860-9908]
CCTTTGACGTTGGAGTCCACGTTCTTT
[37 nt withheld, positions 9936-9972]
ACCCTATCTCGGTCTATTCTTTTGATTTATAAGGGATTTTGGGGATTTCGGCCTATTGGTTAAAAAATGA
GCTGATTTAACAAAAATTTAACGCGAATTAATTCTGTGGAATGTGTGTCAGTTAGGGTGTGGAAAGTCCC
CAGGCTCCCCAGCAGGCAGAAGTATGCAAAGCATGCA
