>Addgene plasmid #80424 | pDNR-SpCas9-Gem | addgene partial sequence | sequence record 156756 | M13-F20 5'-TGTAAAACGACGGCCAGT-3'
TATAGGGCGCTAGAGGATCGAACCCTTGCCACCATGGACAAGAAGTACTCCATTGGGCTCGATATCGGCA
CAAACAGCGTCGGCTGGGCCGTCATTACGGACGAGTACAAGGTGCCGAGCAAAAAATTCAAAGTTCTGGG
CAATACCGATCGCCACAGCATAAAGAAGAACCTCATTGGCGCCCTCCTGTTCGACTCCGGGGAGACGGCC
GAAGCCACGCGGCTCAAAAGAACAGCACGGCGCAGATATACCCGCAGAAAGAATCGGATCTGCTACCTGC
AGGAGATCTTTAGTAATGAGATGGCTAAGGTGGATGACTCTTTCTTCCATAGGCTGGAGGAGTCCTTTTT
GGTGGAGGAGGATAAAAAGCACGAGCGCCACCCAATCTTTGGCAATATCGTGGACGAGGTGGCGTACCAT
GAAAAGTACCCAACCATATATCATCTGAGGAAGAAGCTTGTAGACAGTACTGATAAGGCTGACTTGCGGT
TGATCTATCTCGCGCTGGCGCATATGATCAAATTTCGGGGACACTTCCTCATCGAGGGGGACCTGAACCC
AGACAACAGCGATGTCGACAAACTCTTTATCCAACTGGTTCAGACTTACAATCAGCTTTTCGAAGAGAAC
CCGATCAACGCATCCGGAGTTGACGCCAAAGCAATCCTGAGCGCTAGGCTGTCCAAATCCCGGCGGCTCG
AAAACCTCATCGCACAGCTCCCTGGGGAGAAGAAGAACGGCCTGTTTGGTAATCTTATCGCCCTGTCACT
CGGGCTGACCCCCAACTTTAAATCTAACTTCGACCTGGCCGAAGATGCCAAGCTTCAACTGAGCAAAGAC
ACCTACGATGATGATCTCGACAATCTGCTGGCCCAGATCGGCGACCAGTACGCAGACCTTTTTTTGGCGG
CAAAGAACCTGTCAGACGCCATTCTGCTGAGTGATATTCTGCGAGTGAACACGGAGATCACCAAAGCTCC
GCTGAGCGCTAGTATGATCAAGCGCTATGATGAGCACCACCAAGACTTGACTTTGCTGAAGGCCCTTGTC
AGACAGCAACTGCCTGAGAAGTACAAGGAAATTTTCTTCGATCAGTCTAAAAA
