>Addgene plasmid #80424 | pDNR-SpCas9-Gem | addgene partial sequence | sequence record 156759 | TK-pA-R 5'-ttgtctccttccgtgtttca-3'
GTTTAAACTCATTACTAACCGGTAGATTACAGCGCCTTTCTCCGTTTTTCTGCCACTTCCTTCCAATACT
GAGAGGATGGATTTTCTTTAATCATAAGATCAAATGACTCCTGGGTGACTCCTCCAAGATTTTTATTTTC
ACTAGATTCTGGGACAATAACCCCAGGGCTGGAAGTTGTAGATGTTAAGTGGTCATTCCGATGTTTCCTT
TTGGACAAGCCTGCGGACAGCTCATTCTCTCTTCCAACAAGAGATCCAGATGCAGAAGGCTGAATCATCT
TCAGAGTTCTTCTTGGGACAGAACTATTCTTTATATTCTCTTTGATTTCTTCTTGTTTCTGCTTCATACT
GGGATTCATCTCGAGCGGCCGCCAGTGTGATGGATATCCCTTGTCAGCCCTGCTGTCTCCACCGAGCTGA
GAGAGGTCGATTCTTGTTTCATAGAGCCCCGTAATTGACTGATGAATCAGTGTGGCGTCCAGGACCTCCT
TTGTAGAGGTGTACCGCTTTCTGTCTATGGTGGTGTCGAAGTACTTGAAGGCTGCAGGCGCGCCCAAGTT
GGTCAGAGTAAACAAGTGGATAATGTTTTCTGCCTGCTCCCTGATGGGCTTATCCCTGTGCTTATTGTAA
GCAGAAAGCACCTTATCGAGGTTAGCGTCGGCGAGGATCACTCTTTTGGAGAATTCGCTTATTTGCTCGA
TGATCTCATCAAGGTAGTGTTTGTGTTGTTCCACGAACAGCTGCTTCTGCTCATTATCTTCGGGAGACCC
TTTGAGCTTTTCATAGTGGCTGGCCAGATACAAGAAATTAACGTATTTAGAGGGCAGTGCCAGCTCGTTA
CCTTTCTGCAGCTCGCCCGCACTAGCGAGCATTCGTTTCCGGCCGTTTTCAAGCTCAAAGAGAGAGTACT
TGGGAAGCTTAATGATGAGGTCTTTTT
